Addgene plasmid #38053: pXCX.CMV.EGFP
Depositing lab: James Uney. Depositing organization: University of Bristol. Publication: Adenoviral-mediated, high-level, cell-specific transgene expression: a SYN1-WPRE cassette mediates increased transgene expression with no loss of neuron specificity. Glover CP, Bienemann AS, Heywood DJ, Cosgrave AS, Uney JB. Mol Ther. 2002 May;5(5 Pt 1):509-16. 10.1006/mthe.2002.0588 PubMed 11991741.
Backbone
  Vector backbone: pXCXCMV
  Total vector size (bp): 8355
  Vector type: Mammalian Expression, Adenoviral
Growth in bacteria
  Bacterial resistance: Ampicillin, 100 μg/mL
  Growth temperature: 37°C
  Growth strain: NEB Stable
  Copy number: Unknown
Gene/Insert
  Gene/Insert name: EGFP
  Promoter: CMV
  Cloning method: Restriction Enzyme; 5′ cloning site unknown (unknown if destroyed); 3′ cloning site unknown (unknown if destroyed)
  Sequencing primers: 5′ CMV-F
Terms and licenses: Academic/Nonprofit Terms; Industry Terms: Not Available to Industry
Depositor comments: Adenoviral plasmid for overexpression of EGFP from CMV promoter
How to cite: pXCX.CMV.EGFP was a gift from James Uney (Addgene plasmid # 38053 ; http://n2t.net/addgene:38053 ; RRID:Addgene_38053)
