[The description below was written by a language model from this plasmid's Addgene catalogue record and pLannotate feature annotations shown in this document.]
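Description:
pXCX.CMV.EGFP is an adenoviral shuttle (left-end transfer) plasmid of about 8.35 kb, built on the pXCXCMV backbone and also listed as a mammalian expression vector. It is propagated in E. coli on a pBR322-type backbone. The feature table shows a ColE1/pMB1 origin together with the rop gene and bom region, and an ampicillin resistance gene (β-lactamase) with its own promoter for selection. Only a fragment of the tetracycline resistance gene remains, so it should not be regarded as a usable marker. The record lists the copy number as unknown.

The viral portion consists of the left end of human adenovirus serotype 5: the inverted terminal repeat and the Ψ packaging signal, followed by the expression cassette in place of the E1 region. Downstream of the cassette lie adenoviral sequences covering a residual E1B fragment, protein IX and IVa2. In shuttle plasmids of this kind, that downstream stretch usually serves as a homology arm for recombination with the rest of an adenoviral genome, yielding E1-deleted, replication-defective virus. The record itself does not describe the rescue procedure.

The cassette lies in antisense orientation relative to the ITR and comprises the CMV immediate-early enhancer and promoter, a T7 promoter, a remnant of a multiple cloning site, the EGFP coding sequence and a bovine growth hormone polyadenylation signal. A short match annotated as a truncated HIV-1 LTR overlaps the end of the CMV promoter and is probably an annotation artefact.

According to the depositor, the plasmid is intended for overexpression of EGFP from the CMV promoter. The associated publication concerns adenoviral-mediated, cell-specific transgene expression using a SYN1-WPRE cassette.
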