Features (pLannotate 1.2.2; 19 found; start..end, strand, type, name):
      5..107     +  repeat_region  ITR: inverted terminal repeat of human adenovirus serotype 5 inverted
    195..345     +  misc_signal    Ad5 Ψ: packaging signal for adenovirus serotype 5
    470..694     -  polyA_signal   bGH poly(A) signal: bovine growth hormone polyadenylation signal
    740..1459    -  CDS            EGFP: the original enhanced GFP (Yang et al., 1996) mammalian codon-optimized
   1467..1493    -  misc_feature   MCS (fragment): multiple cloning site
   1507..1525    -  promoter       T7 promoter: promoter for bacteriophage T7 RNA polymerase
   1541..1574    -  LTR            5' LTR (truncated) (fragment): truncated 5' long terminal repeat (LTR) from HIV-1
   1570..1773    -  promoter       CMV promoter: human cytomegalovirus (CMV) immediate early promoter
   1774..2153    -  enhancer       CMV enhancer: human cytomegalovirus immediate early enhancer
   2187..2363    +  CDS            E1B (fragment): E1B55_ADE02 - Experimental evidence at protein level: Swiss-Prot protein existence level 1. Plays a major role to prevent cellular inhibition of viral genome replication. Assembles an SCF-like E3 ubiquitin ligase complex based on the cellular proteins ELOB, ELOC, CUL5 and RBX1, in cooperation with viral E4orf6. This viral RING-type ligase ubiquitinates cellular substrates and targets them to proteasomal degradation: TP53/p53, LIG4, MRE11-RAD50-NBS1 (MRN) complex, ITGA3, DAXX and BLM. Degradation of host TP53/p53 activity is essential for preventing E1A-induced TP53 accumulation that would othe
   2466..2885    +  CDS            IX: CAP9_ADE05 - Experimental evidence at protein level: Swiss-Prot protein existence level 1. Structural component of the virion that acts as a cement protein on the capsid exterior and forms triskelion structures consisting of three molecules that stabilize three hexon trimers at the center of each icosahedral facet and fixes the peripentonal hexons. Dispensable for assembly. During virus entry, recruits the anterograde motor kinesin-1 to the capsid docked at the nuclear pore complex thereby subjecting the docked capsid to a pulling force. The resulting tension leads to capsid disruption, disper
   2951..4285    -  CDS            IVa2: PKG1_ADE05 - Experimental evidence at protein level: Swiss-Prot protein existence level 1. Component of the packaging machinery which encapsidates the viral DNA into preformed capsids and transcriptional activator of the viral major late promoter (MLP). Binds, along with packaging proteins 2 and 3, to the specific packaging sequence on the left end of viral genomic DNA and displays ATPase activity thereby providing the power stroke of the packaging machinery. The activity of packaging protein IVa2 is stimulated by protein 33K which acts as a terminase. May be the protein that pumps DNA into th
   4646..5270    +  CDS            TcR (fragment): tetracycline efflux protein; tet; confers resistance to tetracycline
   5512..5892    -  CDS            YPB1_ECOLX: Protein predicted: Swiss-Prot protein existence level 4. From Escherichia coli.
   5909..6100    +  CDS            rop: Rop protein, which maintains plasmids at low copy number; rop
   6202..6342    +  misc_feature   bom: basis of mobility region from pBR322
   6528..7116    -  rep_origin     ori: high-copy-number ColE1/pMB1/pBR322/pUC origin of replication
   7287..8147    -  CDS            AmpR: β-lactamase; bla; confers resistance to ampicillin, carbenicillin, and related antibiotics
   8148..8252    -  promoter       AmpR promoter: bla
>Addgene plasmid #38053 | pXCX.CMV.EGFP | depositor full sequence | sequence record 48246 | pXCX.CMV.EGFP sequence 8353 bps
AATTCATCATCAATAATATACCTTATTTTGGATTGAAGCCAATATGATAATGAGGGGGTGGAGTTTGTGA
CGTGGCGCGGGGCGTGGGAACGGGGCGGGTGACGTAGTAGTGTGGCGGAAGTGTGATGTTGCAAGTGTGG
CGGAACACATGTAAGCGACGGATGTGGCAAAAGTGACGTTTTTGGTGTGCGCCGGTGTACACAGGAAGTG
ACAATTTTCGCGCGGTTTTAGGCGGATGTTGTAGTAAATTTGGGCGTAACCGAGTAAGATTTGGCCATTT
TCGCGGGAAAACTGAATAAGAGGAAGTGAAATCTGAATAATTTTGTGTTACTCATAGCGCGTAATATTTG
TCTAGGGCCGCGGGGACTTTGACCGTTTACGTGGAGACTCGCCCAGGTGTTTTTCTCAGGTGTTTTCCGC
GTTCCGGGTCAAAGTTGGCGTTTTATTATTATAGTCAGTCTAGCTGGTTCCATAGAGCCCACCGCATCCC
CAGCATGCCTGCTATTGTCTTCCCAATCCTCCCCCTTGCTGTCCTGCCCCACCCCACCCCCCAGAATAGA
ATGACACCTACTCAGACAATGCGATGCAATTTCCTCATTTTATTAGGAAAGGACAGTGGGAGTGGCACCT
TCCAGGGTCAAGGAAGGCACGGGGGAGGGGCAAACAACAGATGGCTGGCAACTAGAAGGCACAGTCGAGG
CTGATCAGCGAGCTCTAGATGCATGCTCGAGCGGCCGCTTTACTTGTACAGCTCGTCCATGCCGAGAGTG
ATCCCGGCGGCGGTCACGAACTCCAGCAGGACCATGTGATCGCGCTTCTCGTTGGGGTCTTTGCTCAGGG
CGGACTGGGTGCTCAGGTAGTGGTTGTCGGGCAGCAGCACGGGGCCGTCGCCGATGGGGGTGTTCTGCTG
GTAGTGGTCGGCGAGCTGCACGCTGCCGTCCTCGATGTTGTGGCGGATCTTGAAGTTCACCTTGATGCCG
TTCTTCTGCTTGTCGGCCATGATATAGACGTTGTGGCTGTTGTAGTTGTACTCCAGCTTGTGCCCCAGGA
TGTTGCCGTCCTCCTTGAAGTCGATGCCCTTCAGCTCGATGCGGTTCACCAGGGTGTCGCCCTCGAACTT
CACCTCGGCGCGGGTCTTGTAGTTGCCGTCGTCCTTGAAGAAGATGGTGCGCTCCTGGACGTAGCCTTCG
GGCATGGCGGACTTGAAGAAGTCGTGCTGCTTCATGTGGTCGGGGTAGCGGCTGAAGCACTGCACGCCGT
AGGTCAGGGTGGTCACGAGGGTGGGCCAGGGCACGGGCAGCTTGCCGGTGGTGCAGATGAACTTCAGGGT
CAGCTTGCCGTAGGTGGCATCGCCCTCGCCCTCGCCGGACACGCTGAACTTGTGGCCGTTTACGTCGCCG
TCCAGCTCGACCAGGATGGGCACCACCCCGGTGAACAGCTCCTCGCCCTTGCTCACCATGGTGGCGACCG
GTGGATCCCGGGCCCGCGGTACCAAGCTTGGGTCTCCCTATAGTGAGTCGTATTAATTTCGATAAGCCAG
TAAGCAGTGGGTTCTCTAGTTAGCCAGAGAGCTCTGCTTATATAGACCTCCCACCGTACACGCCTACCGC
CCATTTGCGTCAATGGGGCGGAGTTGTTACGACATTTTGGAAAGTCCCGTTGATTTTGGTGCCAAAACAA
ACTCCCATTGACGTCAATGGGGTGGAGACTTGGAAATCCCCGTGAGTCAAACCGCTATCCACGCCCATTG
ATGTACTGCCAAAACCGCATCACCATGGTAATAGCGATGACTAATACGTAGATGTACTGCCAAGTAGGAA
AGTCCCATAAGGTCATGTACTGGGCATAATGCCAGGCGGGCCATTTACCGTCATTGACGTCAATAGGGGG
CGTACTTGGCATATGATACACTTGATGTACTGCCAAGTGGGCAGTTTACCGTAAATACTCCACCCATTGA
CGTCAATGGAAAGTCCCTATTGGCGTTACTATGGGAACATACGTCATTATTGACGTCAATGGGCGGGGGT
CGTTGGGCGGTCAGCCAGGCGGGCCATTTACCGTAAGTTATGTAACGCGGAACTCCATATATGGGCTATG
AACTAATGACCCCGTAATTGATTACTATTAATAACTAGTCAATAATCAATGTCAACGCGTATATCTGGCC
CGTACATCGCTAGANGATCTGGAAGGTGCTGAGGTACGATGAGACCCGCACCAGGTGCAGACCCTGCGAG
TGTGGCGGTAAACATATTAGGAACCAGCCTGTGATGCTGGATGTGACCGAGGAGCTGAGGCCCGATCACT
TGGTGCTGGCCTGCACCCGCGCTGAGTTTGGCTCTAGCGATGAAGATACAGATTGAGGTACTGAAATGTG
TGGGCGTGGCTTAAGGGTGGGAAAGAATATATAAGGTGGGGGTCTTATGTAGTTTTGTATCTGTTTTGCA
GCAGCCGCCGCCGCCATGAGCACCAACTCGTTTGATGGAAGCATTGTGAGCTCATATTTGACAACGCGCA
TGCCCCCATGGGCCGGGGTGCGTCAGAATGTGATGGGCTCCAGCATTGATGGTCGCCCCGTCCTGCCCGC
AAACTCTACTACCTTGACCTACGAGACCGTGTCTGGAACGCCGTTGGAGACTGCAGCCTCCGCCGCCGCT
TCAGCCGCTGCAGCCACCGCCCGCGGGATTGTGACTGACTTTGCTTTCCTGAGCCCGCTTGCAAGCAGTG
CAGCTTCCCGTTCATCCGCCCGCGATGACAAGTTGACGGCTCTTTTGGCACAATTGGATTCTTTGACCCG
GGAACTTAATGTCGTTTCTCAGCAGCTGTTGGATCTGCGCCAGCAGGTTTCTGCCCTGAAGGCTTCCTCC
CCTCCCAATGCGGTTTAAAACATAAATAAAAAACCAGACTCTGTTTGGATTTGGATCAAGCAAGTGTCTT
GCTGTCTTTATTTAGGGGTTTTGCGCGCGCGGTAGGCCCGGGACCAGCGGTCTCGGTCGTTGAGGGTCCT
GTGTATTTTTTCCAGGACGTGGTAAAGGTGACTCTGGATGTTCAGATACATGGGCATAAGCCCGTCTCTG
GGGTGGAGGTAGCACCACTGCAGAGCTTCATGCTGCGGGGTGGTGTTGTAGATGATCCAGTCGTAGCAGG
AGCGCTGGGCGTGGTGCCTAAAAATGTCTTTCAGTAGCAAGCTGATTGCCAGGGGCAGGCCCTTGGTGTA
AGTGTTTACAAAGCGGTTAAGCTGGGATGGGTGCATACGTGGGGATATGAGATGCATCTTGGACTGTATT
TTTAGGTTGGCTATGTTCCCAGCCATATCCCTCCGGGGATTCATGTTGTGCAGAACCACCAGCACAGTGT
ATCCGGTGCACTTGGGAAATTTGTCATGTAGCTTAGAAGGAAATGCGTGGAAGAACTTGGAGACGCCCTT
GTGACCTCCAAGATTTTCCATGCATTCGTCCATAATGATGGCAATGGGCCCACGGGCGGCGGCCTGGGCG
AAGATATTTCTGGGATCACTAACGTCATAGTTGTGTTCCAGGATGAGATCGTCATAGGCCATTTTTACAA
AGCGCGGGCGGAGGGTGCCAGACTGCGGTATAATGGTTCCATCCGGCCCAGGGGCGTAGTTACCCTCACA
GATTTGCATTTCCCACGCTTTGAGTTCAGATGGGGGGATCATGTCTACCTGCGGGGCGATGAAGAAAACG
GTTTCCGGGGTAGGGGAGATCAGCTGGGAAGAAAGCAGGTTCCTGAGCAGCTGCGACTTACCGCAGCCGG
TGGGCCCGTAAATCACACCTATTACCGGGTGCAACTGGTAGTTAAGAGAGCTGCAGCTGCCGTCATCCCT
GAGCAGGGGGGCCACTTCGTTAAGCATGTCCCTGACTCGCATGTTTTCCCTGACCAAATCCGCCAGAAGG
CGCTCGCCGCCCAGCGATAGCAGTTCTTGCAAGGAAGCAAAGTTTTTCAACGGTTTGAGACCGTCCGCCG
TAGGCATGCTTTTGAGCGTTTGACCAAGCAGTTCCAGGCGGTCCCACAGCTCGGTCACCTGCTCTACGGC
ATCTCGATCCAGCATATCTCCTCGTTTCGCGGGTTGGGGCGGCTTTCGCTGTACGGCAGTAGTCGGTGCT
CGTCCAGACGGGCCAGGGTCATGTCTTTCCACGGGCGCAGGGTCCTCGTCAGCGTAGTCTGGGTCACGGT
GAAGGGGTGCGCTCCGGGCTGCGCGCTGGCCAGGGTGCGCTTGAGGCTGGTCCTGCTGGTGCTGAAGCGC
TGCCGGTCTTCGCCCTGCGCGTCGGCCAGGTAGCATTTGACCATGGTGTCATAGTCCAGCCCCTCCGCGG
CGTGGCCCTTGGCGCGCAGCTTGCCCTTGGAGGAGGCGCCGCACGAGGGGCAGTGCAGACTTTTGAGGGC
GTAGAGCTTGGGCGCGAGAAATACCGATTCCGGGGAGTAGGCATCCGCGCCGCAGGCCCCGCAGACGGTC
TCGCATTCCACGAGCCAGGTGAGCTCTGGCCGTTCGGGGTCAAAAACCAGGTTTCCCCCATGCTTTTTGA
TGCGTTTCTTACCTCTGGTTTCCATGAGCCGGTGTCCACGCTCGGTGACGAAAAGGCTGTCCGTGTCCCC
GTATACAGACTTGAGAGGCCTGTCCTCGACCGATGCCCTTGAGAGCCTTCAACCCAGTCAGCTCCTTCCG
GTGGGCGCGGGGCATGACTATCGTCGCCGCACTTATGACTGTCTTCTTTATCATGCAACTCGTAGGACAG
GTGCCGGCAGCGCTCTGGGTCATTTTCGGCGAGGACCGCTTTCGCTGGAGCGCGACGATGATCGGCCTGT
CGCTTGCGGTATTCGGAATCTTGCACGCCCTCGCTCAAGCCTTCGTCACTGGTCCCGCCACCAAACGTTT
CGGCGAGAAGCAGGCCATTATCGCCGGCATGGCGGCCGACGCGCTGGGCTACGTCTTGCTGGCGTTCGCG
ACGCGAGGCTGGATGGCCTTCCCCATTATGATTCTTCTCGCTTCCGGCGGCATCGGGATGCCCGCGTTGC
AGGCCATGCTGTCCAGGCAGGTAGATGACGACCATCAGGGACAGCTTCAAGGATCGCTCGCGGCTCTTAC
CAGCCTAACTTCGATCACTGGACCGCTGATCGTCACGGCGATTTATGCCGCCTCGGCGAGCACATGGAAC
GGGTTGGCATGGATTGTAGGCGCCGCCCTATACCTTGTCTGCCTCCCCGCGTTGCGTCGCGGTGCATGGA
GCCGGGCCACCTCGACCTGAATGGAAGCCGGCGGCACCTCGCTAACGGATTCACCACTCCAAGAATTGGA
GCCAATCAATTCTTGCGGAGAACTGTGAATGCGCAAACCAACCCTTGGCAGAACATATCCATCGCGTCCG
CCATCTCCAGCAGCCGCACGCGGCGCATCTCGGGCAGCGTTGGGTCCTGGCCACGGGTGCGCATGATCGT
GCTCCTGTCGTTGAGGACCCGGCTAGGCTGGCGGGGTTGCCTTACTGGTTAGCAGAATGAATCACCGATA
CGCGAGCGAACGTGAAGCGACTGCTGCTGCAAAACGTCTGCGACCTGAGCAACAACATGAATGGTCTTCG
GTTTCCGTGTTTCGTAAAGTCTGGAAACGCGGAAGTCAGCGCCCTGCACCATTATGTTCCGGATCTGCAT
CGCAGGATGCTGCTGGCTACCCTGTGGAACACCTACATCTGTATTAACGAAGCGCTGGCATTGACCCTGA
GTGATTTTTCTCTGGTCCCGCCGCATCCATACCGCCAGTTGTTTACCCTCACAACGTTCCAGTAACCGGG
CATGTTCATCATCAGTAACCCGTATCGTGAGCATCCTCTCTCGTTTCATCGGTATCATTACCCCCATGAA
CAGAAATCCCCCTTACACGGAGGCATCAGTGACCAAACAGGAAAAAACCGCCCTTAACATGGCCCGCTTT
ATCAGAAGCCAGACATTAACGCTTCTGGAGAAACTCAACGAGCTGGACGCGGATGAACAGGCAGACATCT
GTGAATCGCTTCACGACCACGCTGATGAGCTTTACCGCAGCTGCCTCGCGCGTTTCGGTGATGACGGTGA
AAACCTCTGACACATGCAGCTCCCGGAGACGGTCACAGCTTGTCTGTAAGCGGATGCCGGGAGCAGACAA
GCCCGTCAGGGCGCGTCAGCGGGTGTTGGCGGGTGTCGGGGCGCAGCCATGACCCAGTCACGTAGCGATA
GCGGAGTGTATACTGGCTTAACTATGCGGCATCAGAGCAGATTGTACTGAGAGTGCACCATATGCGGTGT
GAAATACCGCACAGATGCGTAAGGAGAAAATACCGCATCAGGCGCTCTTCCGCTTCCTCGCTCACTGACT
CGCTGCGCTCGGTCGTTCGGCTGCGGCGAGCGGTATCAGCTCACTCAAAGGCGGTAATACGGTTATCCAC
AGAATCAGGGGATAACGCAGGAAAGAACATGTGAGCAAAAGGCCAGCAAAAGGCCAGGAACCGTAAAAAG
GCCGCGTTGCTGGCGTTTTTCCATAGGCTCCGCCCCCCTGACGAGCATCACAAAAATCGACGCTCAAGTC
AGAGGTGGCGAAACCCGACAGGACTATAAAGATACCAGGCGTTTCCCCCTGGAAGCTCCCTCGTGCGCTC
TCCTGTTCCGACCCTGCCGCTTACCGGATACCTGTCCGCCTTTCTCCCTTCGGGAAGCGTGGCGCTTTCT
CATAGCTCACGCTGTAGGTATCTCAGTTCGGTGTAGGTCGTTCGCTCCAAGCTGGGCTGTGTGCACGAAC
CCCCCGTTCAGCCCGACCGCTGCGCCTTATCCGGTAACTATCGTCTTGAGTCCAACCCGGTAAGACACGA
CTTATCGCCACTGGCAGCAGCCACTGGTAACAGGATTAGCAGAGCGAGGTATGTAGGCGGTGCTACAGAG
TTCTTGAAGTGGTGGCCTAACTACGGCTACACTAGAAGGACAGTATTTGGTATCTGCGCTCTGCTGAAGC
CAGTTACCTTCGGAAAAAGAGTTGGTAGCTCTTGATCCGGCAAACAAACCACCGCTGGTAGCGGTGGTTT
TTTTGTTTGCAAGCAGCAGATTACGCGCAGAAAAAAAGGATCTCAAGAAGATCCTTTGATCTTTTCTACG
GGGTCTGACGCTCAGTGGAACGAAAACTCACGTTAAGGGATTTTGGTCATGAGATTATCAAAAAGGATCT
TCACCTAGATCCTTTTAAATTAAAAATGAAGTTTTAAATCAATCTAAAGTATATATGAGTAAACTTGGTC
TGACAGTTACCAATGCTTAATCAGTGAGGCACCTATCTCAGCGATCTGTCTATTTCGTTCATCCATAGTT
GCCTGACTCCCCGTCGTGTAGATAACTACGATACGGGAGGGCTTACCATCTGGCCCCAGTGCTGCAATGA
TACCGCGAGACCCACGCTCACCGGCTCCAGATTTATCAGCAATAAACCAGCCAGCCGGAAGGGCCGAGCG
CAGAAGTGGTCCTGCAACTTTATCCGCCTCCATCCAGTCTATTAATTGTTGCCGGGAAGCTAGAGTAAGT
AGTTCGCCAGTTAATAGTTTGCGCAACGTTGTTGCCATTGCTGCAGGCATCGTGGTGTCACGCTCGTCGT
TTGGTATGGCTTCATTCAGCTCCGGTTCCCAACGATCAAGGCGAGTTACATGATCCCCCATGTTGTGCAA
AAAAGCGGTTAGCTCCTTCGGTCCTCCGATCGTTGTCAGAAGTAAGTTGGCCGCAGTGTTATCACTCATG
GTTATGGCAGCACTGCATAATTCTCTTACTGTCATGCCATCCGTAAGATGCTTTTCTGTGACTGGTGAGT
ACTCAACCAAGTCATTCTGAGAATAGTGTATGCGGCGACCGAGTTGCTCTTGCCCGGCGTCAACACGGGA
TAATACCGCGCCACATAGCAGAACTTTAAAAGTGCTCATCATTGGAAAACGTTCTTCGGGGCGAAAACTC
TCAAGGATCTTACCGCTGTTGAGATCCAGTTCGATGTAACCCACTCGTGCACCCAACTGATCTTCAGCAT
CTTTTACTTTCACCAGCGTTTCTGGGTGAGCAAAAACAGGAAGGCAAAATGCCGCAAAAAAGGGAATAAG
GGCGACACGGAAATGTTGAATACTCATACTCTTCCTTTTTCAATATTATTGAAGCATTTATCAGGGTTAT
TGTCTCATGAGCGGATACATATTTGAATGTATTTAGAAAAATAAACAAATAGGGGTTCCGCGCACATTTC
CCCGAAAAGTGCCACCTGACGTCTAAGAAACCATTATTATCATGACATTAACCTATAAAAATAGGCGTAT
CACGAGGCCCTTTCGTCTTCAAG
