>Addgene plasmid #38053 | pXCX.CMV.EGFP | addgene partial sequence | sequence record 48813 | CMV-F 5'-CGCAAATGGGCGGTAGGCGTG-3'
GAGAACCCACTGCTTACTGGCTTATCGAAATTAATACGACTCACTATAGGGAGACCCAAGCTTGGTACCG
CGGGCCCGGGATCCACCGGTCGCCACCATGGTGAGCAAGGGCGAGGAGCTGTTCACCGGGGTGGTGCCCA
TCCTGGTCGAGCTGGACGGCGACGTAAACGGCCACAAGTTCAGCGTGTCCGGCGAGGGCGAGGGCGATGC
CACCTACGGCAAGCTGACCCTGAAGTTCATCTGCACCACCGGCAAGCTGCCCGTGCCCTGGCCCACCCTC
GTGACCACCCTGACCTACGGCGTGCAGTGCTTCAGCCGCTACCCCGACCACATGAAGCAGCACGACTTCT
TCAAGTCCGCCATGCCCGAAGGCTACGTCCAGGAGCGCACCATCTTCTTCAAGGACGACGGCAACTACAA
GACCCGCGCCGAGGTGAAGTTCGAGGGCGACACCCTGGTGAACCGCATCGAGCTGAAGGGCATCGACTTC
AAGGAGGACGGCAACATCCTGGGGCACAAGCTGGAGTACAACTACAACAGCCACAACGTCTATATCATGG
CCGACAAGCAGAAGAACGGCATCAAGGTGAACTTCAAGATCCGCCACAACATCGAGGACGGCAGCGTGCA
GCTCGCCGACCACTACCAGCAGAACACCCCCATCGGCGACGGCCCCGTGCTGCTGCCCGACAACCACTAC
CTGAGCACCCAGTCCGCCCTGAGCAAAGACCCCAACGAGAAGCGCGATCACATGGTCCTGCTGGAGTTCG
TGACCGCCGCCGGGATCACTCTCGGCATGGACGAGCTGTACAAGTAAAGCGGCCGCTCGAGCATGCATCT
AGAGCTCGCTGATCAGCCTCGACTGTGCCTTCTAGTTGCCAGCCATCTGTTGTTTGCCCCT
